>Addgene plasmid #147750 | pT7-EGFP-C1-HsNot1iso1_1085-1605-del1_V | depositor full sequence | sequence record 290197 | Full Sequence
TAGTTATTAATAGTAATCAATTACGGGGTCATTAGTTCATAGCCCATATATGGAGTTCCGCGTTACATAA
CTTACGGTAAATGGCCCGCCTGGCTGACCGCCCAACGACCCCCGCCCATTGACGTCAATAATGACGTATG
TTCCCATAGTAACGCCAATAGGGACTTTCCATTGACGTCAATGGGTGGAGTATTTACGGTAAACTGCCCA
CTTGGCAGTACATCAAGTGTATCATATGCCAAGTACGCCCCCTATTGACGTCAATGACGGTAAATGGCCC
GCCTGGCATTATGCCCAGTACATGACCTTATGGGACTTTCCTACTTGGCAGTACATCTACGTATTAGTCA
TCGCTATTACCATGGTGATGCGGTTTTGGCAGTACATCAATGGGCGTGGATAGCGGTTTGACTCACGGGG
ATTTCCAAGTCTCCACCCCATTGACGTCAATGGGAGTTTGTTTTGGCACCAAAATCAACGGGACTTTCCA
AAATGTCGTAACAACTCCGCCCCATTGACGCAAATGGGCGGTAGGCGTGTACGGTGGGAGGTCTATATAA
GCAGAGCTCTCTGGCTAACTAGAGAACCCACTGCTTACTGGCTTATCGAAATTAATACGACTCACTATAG
GGAGACCCAAGCTCTAGCGCTACCGGTCGCCACCATGGTGAGCAAGGGCGAGGAGCTGTTCACCGGGGTG
GTGCCCATCCTGGTCGAGCTGGACGGCGACGTAAACGGCCACAAGTTCAGCGTGTCCGGCGAGGGCGAGG
GCGATGCCACCTACGGCAAGCTGACCCTGAAGTTCATCTGCACCACCGGCAAGCTGCCCGTGCCCTGGCC
CACCCTCGTGACCACCCTGACCTACGGCGTGCAGTGCTTCAGCCGCTACCCCGACCACATGAAGCAGCAC
GACTTCTTCAAGTCCGCCATGCCCGAAGGCTACGTCCAGGAGCGCACCATCTTCTTCAAGGACGACGGCA
ACTACAAGACCCGCGCCGAGGTGAAGTTCGAGGGCGACACCCTGGTGAACCGCATCGAGCTGAAGGGCAT
CGACTTCAAGGAGGACGGCAACATCCTGGGGCACAAGCTGGAGTACAACTACAACAGCCACAACGTCTAT
ATCATGGCCGACAAGCAGAAGAACGGCATCAAGGTGAACTTCAAGATCCGCCACAACATCGAGGACGGCA
GCGTGCAGCTCGCCGACCACTACCAGCAGAACACCCCCATCGGCGACGGCCCCGTGCTGCTGCCCGACAA
CCACTACCTGAGCACCCAGTCCGCCCTGAGCAAAGACCCCAACGAGAAGCGCGATCACATGGTCCTGCTG
GAGTTCGTGACCGCCGCCGGGATCACTCTCGGCATGGACGAGCTGTACAAGTCCGGACTCAGATCTCGAG
CTACTGAGAGAATTGTGGAGCCCCCAGAAAATATCCAGGGTAGTAGTGGTAATCTCTCACAGTCAAATAT
GACACAAAAGGTTGAAGAGCTAAAGGAAACGGTGAAAGAAGAATTTATGCCTTGGGTTTCACAGTATCTG
GTTATGAAGAGAGTCAGTATTGAGCCAAACTTTCATAGCCTGTATTCAAACTTCCTTGACACGCTGAAGA
ATCCTGAATTTAACAAGATGGTTCTGAATGAGACCTACAGAAACATTAAAGTGCTCCTGACCTCTGATAA
AGCTGCAGCCAATTTCTCAGATCGTTCTTTGCTGAAGAACTTGGGACATTGGCTAGGAATGATCACATTA
GCTAAAAACAAACCCATCTTACACACTGACTTGGATGTGAAATCATTGCTGCTAGAGGCTTATGTTAAAG
GACAACAAGAATTGCTCTATGTAGTGCCCTTTGTTGCCAAAGTCTTAGAATCTAGCATTCGTAGTGTGGT
TTTTAGGCCACCAAACCCTTGGACAATGGCAATTATGAATGTATTAGCTGAGCTACATCAGGAGCATGAC
TTAAAGTTAAACTTGAAGTTTGAAATCGAGGTTCTCTGCAAGAACCTTGCATTAGACATCAATGAGCTAA
AACCTGGAAACCTCCTAAAGGATAAAGATCGCCTGAAGAATTTAGATGAGCAACTCTCTGCTCCAAAGAA
AGATGTCAAGCAGCCAGAAGAACTCCCTCCCATCACAACCACAACAACTTCTACTACACCAGCTACCAAC
ACCACTTGTACAGCCACGGTTCCACCACAGCCACAGTACAGCTACCACGACATCAATGTCTATTCCCTTG
CGGGCTTGGCACCACACATTACTCTAAATCCAACAATTCCCTTGTTTCAGGCCCATCCACAGTTGAAGCA
GTGTGTGCGTCAGGCAATTGAACGGGCTGTCCAGGAGCTGGTCCATCCTGTGGTGGATCGATCAATTAAG
ATTGCCATGACTACTTGTGAGCAAATAGTCAGGAAGGATTTTGCCCTGGATTCGGAGGAATCTCGAATGC
GAATAGCAGCTCATCACATGATGCGTAACTTGACAGCTGGAATGGCTATGATTACATGCAGGGAACCTTT
GCTCATGAGCATATCTACCAACTTAAAAAACAGTTTTGCCTCAGCCCTTCGTACTGCTTCCCCACAACAA
AGAGAAATGATGGATCAGGCAGCTGCTCAATTAGCTCAGGACAATTGTGAGTTGGCTTGCTGTTTTATTC
AGAAGACTGCAGTAGAAAAAGCAGGCCCTGAGATGGACAAGAGATTAGCAACTGAATTTGAGCTGAGAAA
ACATGCTAGGCAAGAAGGACGCAGATACTGTGATCCTGTTGTTTTAACATATCAAGCTGAACGGATGCCA
GAGCAAATCAGGCTGAAAGTTGGTGGTGTGGACCCAAAGCAGTTGGCTGTTTACGAAGAGTTTGCACGCA
ATGTTCCTGGCTTCTTACCTACAAATGACTTAAGTCAGCCCACGGGATTTTTAGCCCAGCCCATGAAGCA
AGCTTGGGCAACATGACCGCGGGCCCGGGATCCACCGGATCTAGATAACTGATCATAATCAGCCATACCA
CATTTGTAGAGGTTTTACTTGCTTTAAAAAACCTCCCACACCTCCCCCTGAACCTGAAACATAAAATGAA
TGCAATTGTTGTTGTTAACTTGTTTATTGCAGCTTATAATGGTTACAAATAAAGCAATAGCATCACAAAT
TTCACAAATAAAGCATTTTTTTCACTGCATTCTAGTTGTGGTTTGTCCAAACTCATCAATGTATCTTAAC
GCGTAAATTGTAAGCGTTAATATTTTGTTAAAATTCGCGTTAAATTTTTGTTAAATCAGCTCATTTTTTA
ACCAATAGGCCGAAATCGGCAAAATCCCTTATAAATCAAAAGAATAGACCGAGATAGGGT
[37 nt withheld, positions 3351-3387]
AAAGAACGTGGACTCCAACGTCAAAGG
[49 nt withheld, positions 3415-3463]
T
[91 nt withheld, positions 3465-3555]
G
[124 nt withheld, positions 3557-3680]
CAGGTGGCACTTTTCGGGGAAATGTGCGCGGAACCCCTATTTGTTTATTTTTCTAAATACATTCAAATAT
GTATCCGCTCATGAGACAATAACCCTGATAAATGCTTCAATAATATTGAAAAAGGAAGAGTCCTGAGGCG
GAAAGAACCAGCTGTGGAATGTGTGTCAGTTAGGGTGTGGAAAGTCCCCAGGCTCCCCAGCAGGCAGAAG
TATGCAAAGCATGCATCTCAATTAGTCAGCAACCAGGTGTGGAAAGTCCCCAGGCTCCCCAGCAGGCAGA
AGTATGCAAAGCATGCATCTCAATTAGTCAGCAACCATAGTCCCGCCCCTAACTCCGCCCATCCCGCCCC
TAACTCCGCCCAGTTCCGCCCATTCTCCGCCCCATGGCTGACTAATTTTTTTTATTTATGCAGAGGCCGA
GGCCGCCTCGGCCTCTGAGCTATTCCAGAAGTAGTGAGGAGGCTTTTTTGGAGGCCTAGGCTTTTGCAAA
GATCGATCAAGAGACAGGATGAGGATCGTTTCGCATGATTGAACAAGATGGATTGCACGCAGGTTCTCCG
GCCGCTTGGGTGGAGAGGCTATTCGGCTATGACTGGGCACAACAGACAATCGGCTGCTCTGATGCCGCCG
TGTTCCGGCTGTCAGCGCAGGGGCGCCCGGTTCTTTTTGTCAAGACCGACCTGTCCGGTGCCCTGAATGA
ACTGCAAGACGAGGCAGCGCGGCTATCGTGGCTGGCCACGACGGGCGTTCCTTGCGCAGCTGTGCTCGAC
GTTGTCACTGAAGCGGGAAGGGACTGGCTGCTATTGGGCGAAGTGCCGGGGCAGGATCTCCTGTCATCTC
ACCTTGCTCCTGCCGAGAAAGTATCCATCATGGCTGATGCAATGCGGCGGCTGCATACGCTTGATCCGGC
TACCTGCCCATTCGACCACCAAGCGAAACATCGCATCGAGCGAGCACGTACTCGGATGGAAGCCGGTCTT
GTCGATCAGGATGATCTGGACGAAGAGCATCAGGGGCTCGCGCCAGCCGAACTGTTCGCCAGGCTCAAGG
CGAGCATGCCCGACGGCGAGGATCTCGTCGTGACCCATGGCGATGCCTGCTTGCCGAATATCATGGTGGA
AAATGGCCGCTTTTCTGGATTCATCGACTGTGGCCGGCTGGGTGTGGCGGACCGCTATCAGGACATAGCG
TTGGCTACCCGTGATATTGCTGAAGAGCTTGGCGGCGAATGGGCTGACCGCTTCCTCGTGCTTTACGGTA
TCGCCGCTCCCGATTCGCAGCGCATCGCCTTCTATCGCCTTCTTGACGAGTTCTTCTGAGCGGGACTCTG
GGGTTCGAAATGACCGACCAAGCGACGCCCAACCTGCCATCACGAGATTTCGATTCCACCGCCGCCTTCT
ATGAAAGGTTGGGCTTCGGAATCGTTTTCCGGGACGCCGGCTGGATGATCCTCCAGCGCGGGGATCTCAT
GCTGGAGTTCTTCGCCCACCCTAGGGGGAGGCTAACTGAAACACGGAAGGAGACAATACCGGAAGGAACC
CGCGCTATGACGGCAATAAAAAGACAGAATAAAACGCACGGTGTTGGGTCGTTTGTTCATAAACGCGGGG
TTCGGTCCCAGGGCTGGCACTCTGTCGATACCCCACCGAGACCCCATTGGGGCCAATACGCCCGCGTTTC
TTCCTTTTCCCCACCCCACCCCCCAAGTTCGGGTGAAGGCCCAGGGCTCGCAGCCAACGTCGGGGCGGCA
GGCCCTGCCATAGCCTCAGGTTACTCATATATACTTTAGATTGATTTAAAACTTCATTTTTAATTTAAAA
GGATCTAGGTGAAGATCCTTTTTGATAATCTCATGACCAAAATCCCTTAACGTGAGTTTTCGTTCCACTG
AGCGTCAGACCCCGTAGAAAAGATCAAAGGATCTTCTTGAGATCCTTTTTTTCTGCGCGTAATCTGCTGC
TTGCAAACAAAAAAACCACCGCTACCAGCGGTGGTTTGTTTGCCGGATCAAGAGCTACCAACTCTTTTTC
CGAAGGTAACTGGCTTCAGCAGAGCGCAGATACCAAATACTGTCCTTCTAGTGTAGCCGTAGTTAGGCCA
CCACTTCAAGAACTCTGTAGCACCGCCTACATACCTCGCTCTGCTAATCCTGTTACCAGTGGCTGCTGCC
AGTGGCGATAAGTCGTGTCTTACCGGGTTGGACTCAAGACGATAGTTACCGGATAAGGCGCAGCGGTCGG
GCTGAACGGGGGGTTCGTGCACACAGCCCAGCTTGGAGCGAACGACCTACACCGAACTGAGATACCTACA
GCGTGAGCTATGAGAAAGCGCCACGCTTCCCGAAGGGAGAAAGGCGGACAGGTATCCGGTAAGCGGCAGG
GTCGGAACAGGAGAGCGCACGAGGGAGCTTCCAGGGGGAAACGCCTGGTATCTTTATAGTCCTGTCGGGT
TTCGCCACCTCTGACTTGAGCGTCGATTTTTGTGATGCTCGTCAGGGGGGCGGAGCCTATGGAAAAACGC
CAGCAACGCGGCCTTTTTACGGTTCCTGGCCTTTTGCTGGCCTTTTGCTCACATGTTCTTTCCTGCGTTA
TCCCCTGATTCTGTGGATAACCGTATTACCGCCATGCAT
Features (pLannotate 1.2.2; 18 found; start..end, strand, type, name):
     61..364     +  enhancer       CMV enhancer: human cytomegalovirus immediate early enhancer
    365..568     +  promoter       CMV promoter: human cytomegalovirus (CMV) immediate early promoter
    564..597     +  LTR            5' LTR (truncated) (fragment): truncated 5' long terminal repeat (LTR) from HIV-1
    613..631     +  promoter       T7 promoter: promoter for bacteriophage T7 RNA polymerase
    665..1381    +  CDS            EGFP: EGFP is a basic (constitutively fluorescent) green fluorescent protein published in 1996, derived from Aequorea victoria. It is reported to be a rapidly-maturing weak dimer with moderate acid sensitivity.
   1382..1402    +  misc_feature   MCS (fragment): multiple cloning site
   1403..2953    +  CDS            CNOT1 (fragment): CNOT1_HUMAN - Also known as CDC39, KIAA1007, NOT1. Experimental evidence at protein level: Swiss-Prot protein existence level 1. Scaffolding component of the CCR4-NOT complex which is one of the major cellular mRNA deadenylases and is linked to various cellular processes including bulk mRNA degradation, miRNA-mediated repression, translational repression during translational initiation and general transcription regulation. Additional complex functions may be a consequence of its influence on mRNA expression. Its scaffolding function implies its interaction with the catalytic complex module and
   2956..2978    +  misc_feature   MCS (fragment): multiple cloning site
   2990..3074    +  CDS            large T antigen (fragment): large T antigen from SV40 (simian virus 40)
   3097..3218    +  polyA_signal   SV40 poly(A) signal: SV40 polyadenylation signal
   3252..3680    -  rep_origin     f1 ori (sequence partly withheld): f1 bacteriophage origin of replication; arrow indicates direction of (+) strand synthesis
   3707..3811    +  promoter       AmpR promoter: bla
   3813..4170    +  promoter       SV40 promoter: SV40 enhancer and early promoter
   4205..4999    +  CDS            NeoR/KanR: aminoglycoside phosphotransferase from Tn5; aph(3')-II (or nptII); confers resistance to neomycin, kanamycin, and G418 (Geneticin®)
   5020..5172    +  CDS            ble (fragment): BLE_KLEPN - Experimental evidence at protein level: Swiss-Prot protein existence level 1. Binding protein with a strong affinity to the bleomycin family of antibiotics. Binds to CL990; an antimitotic-antibiotic compound. From Klebsiella pneumoniae.
   5231..5278    +  polyA_signal   HSV TK poly(A) signal: herpes simplex virus thymidine kinase polyadenylation signal (Cole and Stacy, 1985)
   5369..5385    -  polyA_signal   bGH poly(A) signal (fragment): bovine growth hormone polyadenylation signal
   5607..6195    +  rep_origin     ori: high-copy-number ColE1/pMB1/pBR322/pUC origin of replication
