[The description below was written by a language model from this plasmid's Addgene catalogue record and pLannotate feature annotations shown in this document.]
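Description:
pT7-EGFP-C1-HsNot1iso1_1085-1605-del1_V is a 6.3 kb mammalian expression plasmid that produces a fragment of human CNOT1 (NOT1), the scaffold subunit of the CCR4-NOT deadenylase complex, fused to the C-terminus of EGFP. The catalogue lists the backbone as unknown, but the name and feature layout match an EGFP-C1-type vector with an added T7 promoter. The CMV immediate-early enhancer and promoter drive transcription in mammalian cells. A bacteriophage T7 promoter sits just upstream of the EGFP coding sequence and could in principle support transcription by T7 RNA polymerase. EGFP is followed by a short remnant of the multiple cloning site, then the CNOT1 fragment, and the unit ends at an SV40 polyadenylation signal.

According to the name, the insert covers residues 1085–1605 of CNOT1 isoform 1 and carries an internal deletion designated "del1", whose boundaries the record does not define. It also differs from the NCBI reference by one silent mutation. In bacteria the plasmid replicates from a high-copy ColE1/pUC-type origin and is selected with kanamycin. The Tn5 NeoR/KanR gene is placed behind tandem bacterial (bla) and SV40 early promoters and ends with an HSV TK polyadenylation signal, so it can also confer G418 resistance in mammalian cells. An f1 origin is present as well. Several short annotated fragments (HIV-1 LTR, SV40 large T antigen, ble, bGH poly(A)) are probably backbone remnants or chance annotation matches rather than functional elements.

The stated purpose is simply mammalian expression of this CNOT1 fragment. The GFP tag would suit localisation or pull-down and interaction experiments, though the record does not name a specific application. The depositor's sequence may be theoretical rather than fully verified.
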