Addgene plasmid #147750: pT7-EGFP-C1-HsNot1iso1_1085-1605-del1_V
Purpose: Mammalian Expression of HsNot1iso1_1085-1605-del1
Depositing lab: Elisa Izaurralde. Depositing organization: Max Planck Institute for Developmental Biology.
Backbone
  Vector backbone: Unknown
  Vector type: Mammalian Expression
Growth in bacteria
  Bacterial resistance: Kanamycin, 50 μg/mL
  Growth temperature: 37°C
  Growth strain: DH5alpha
  Copy number: High Copy
Gene/Insert
  Gene/Insert name: HsNot1iso1_1085-1605-del1
  Species: H. sapiens (human)
  Mutation: 1 silent mutation compared to the sequence of isoform 1 given by NCBI: NM_016284.4.
  Entrez Gene: CNOT1 (a.k.a. AD-005, CDC39, HPE12, NOT1, NOT1H, VIBOS)
  Cloning method: Unknown
Terms and licenses: Academic/Nonprofit Terms; Industry Terms: Not Available to Industry
Depositor comments: Plasmids from this collection were made available to the research community and donated after the lab closed. Please note that the sequence provided by the depositing laboratory may be theoretical/predicted or based on Sanger sequencing results. There may be discrepancies between sequencing results obtained by Addgene and the depositor sequence. If an Addgene verified sequence is not available, please contact before placing your order to request that our lab fully sequence the plasmid.
How to cite: pT7-EGFP-C1-HsNot1iso1_1085-1605-del1_V was a gift from Elisa Izaurralde (Addgene plasmid # 147750 ; http://n2t.net/addgene:147750 ; RRID:Addgene_147750)
